Addgene plasmid #180642: pCA528 CHMP4C, residues 156-233, no Cys
Purpose: Bacterial expression for CHMP4C C-terminal tail, residues 156-233. Used for FP competition experiments. Has N-terminal HIS-SUMO tag. Internal ID: WISP20-14.
Depositing lab: Wesley Sundquist. Depositing organization: University of Utah. Publication: Comprehensive analysis of the human ESCRT-III-MIT domain interactome reveals new cofactors for cytokinetic abscission. Wenzel DM, Mackay DR, Skalicky JJ, Paine EL, Miller MS, Ullman KS, Sundquist WI. Elife. 2022 Sep 15;11:e77779. doi: 10.7554/eLife.77779. PubMed 36107470.
Backbone
  Vector backbone: pCA528
  Vector type: Bacterial Expression
Growth in bacteria
  Bacterial resistance: Kanamycin, 50 μg/mL
  Growth temperature: 37°C
  Growth strain: DH5alpha
  Copy number: Unknown
Gene/Insert
  Gene/Insert name: CHMP4C
  Species: H. sapiens (human)
  Mutation: residues 316-366
  Entrez Gene: CHMP4C (a.k.a. SNF7-3, Shax3, VPS32C)
  Promoter: T7
  Tag / fusion protein: HIS-SUMO (N terminal on backbone)
  Cloning method: Unknown
  Sequencing primers: 5′ T7 for; 3′ T7 term
Terms and licenses: Academic/Nonprofit Terms; Industry Terms: Not Available to Industry
Depositor comments: Read the preprint on bioRxiv: https://www.biorxiv.org/content/10.1101/2022.02.09.477148v1
How to cite: pCA528 CHMP4C, residues 156-233, no Cys was a gift from Wesley Sundquist (Addgene plasmid # 180642 ; http://n2t.net/addgene:180642 ; RRID:Addgene_180642)
