[The description below was written by a language model from this plasmid's Addgene catalogue record and pLannotate feature annotations shown in this document.]
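Description:
pCA528 CHMP4C, residues 156-233, no Cys is a 5.8 kb bacterial expression plasmid built on the pCA528 backbone, a pET-style vector for T7-driven production of recombinant protein in E. coli. It replicates from a ColE1/pMB1-type origin accompanied by the bom site and the rop gene, which moderates copy number (the catalogue lists copy number as unknown), and it also carries an f1 phage origin. Selection is by kanamycin through the aph(3')-Ia gene. Residual tetracycline-resistance fragments in the annotation are backbone remnants rather than functional markers.

The expression cassette consists of a T7 promoter followed by a lac operator and the T7 gene 10 ribosome binding site. A plasmid-borne lacI gene supplies repressor, so transcription is held off until induction with IPTG in a host that expresses T7 RNA polymerase. The open reading frame encodes an N-terminal His-SUMO tag (yeast SMT3) fused to the C-terminal tail of human CHMP4C, an ESCRT-III subunit, and ends at a T7 terminator. The His tag permits affinity purification, and the SUMO module is a cleavable ubiquitin-like tag that can be removed from the purified fragment. The N-terminal His segment is stated in the catalogue but was not annotated in the feature table. The short His and T7 gene 10-derived fragments detected downstream of the insert are probably untranslated vector sequence.

The name and purpose give residues 156-233, whereas the mutation field lists residues 316-366; the annotated CHMP4C fragment length fits the former. "No Cys" is not explained in the record. The purified tail was used in fluorescence polarization competition binding experiments, as part of a study of interactions between human ESCRT-III proteins and MIT domains.
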