Features (pLannotate 1.2.2; 20 found; start..end, strand, type, name):
     12..440     +  rep_origin     f1 ori (sequence partly withheld): f1 bacteriophage origin of replication; arrow indicates direction of (+) strand synthesis
    493..550     +  promoter       AmpR promoter (fragment): bla
    559..1374    -  CDS            KanR: aminoglycoside phosphotransferase; aph(3')-Ia; confers resistance to kanamycin in bacteria or G418 (Geneticin®) in eukaryotes
   1496..2084    +  rep_origin     ori: high-copy-number ColE1/pMB1/pBR322/pUC origin of replication
   2270..2409    -  misc_feature   bom: basis of mobility region from pBR322
   2511..2702    -  CDS            rop: Rop protein, which maintains plasmids at low copy number; rop
   2719..3099    +  CDS            YPB1_ECOLX: Protein predicted: Swiss-Prot protein existence level 4. From Escherichia coli.
   3171..3462    -  CDS            TcR (fragment): tetracycline efflux protein; tet; confers resistance to tetracycline
   3477..3498    -  protein_bind   CAP binding site: CAP binding activates transcription in the presence of cAMP. E. coli catabolite activator protein
   3511..4593    -  CDS            lacI: lac repressor; lacI; The lac repressor binds to the lac operator to inhibit transcription in E. coli. This inhibition can be relieved by adding lactose or isopropyl-β-D-thiogalactopyranoside (IPTG).
   4594..4671    -  promoter       lacI promoter: lacI
   4679..4958    -  CDS            TcR (fragment): tetracycline efflux protein; tet; confers resistance to tetracycline
   4980..4998    +  promoter       T7 promoter: promoter for bacteriophage T7 RNA polymerase
   4999..5023    +  protein_bind   lac operator: The lac repressor binds to the lac operator to inhibit transcription in E. coli. This inhibition can be relieved by adding lactose or isopropyl-β-D-thiogalactopyranoside (IPTG). lac repressor encoded by lacI
   5038..5060    +  RBS            RBS: efficient ribosome binding site from bacteriophage T7 gene 10 (Olins and Rangwala, 1989)
   5095..5385    +  CDS            SUMO: cleavable ubiquitin-like protein tag; S. cerevisiae SMT3 (truncated)
   5350..5619    +  CDS            CHMP4C (fragment): CHM4C_HUMAN - Also known as SHAX3. Experimental evidence at protein level: Swiss-Prot protein existence level 1. Probable core component of the endosomal sorting required for transport complex III (ESCRT-III) which is involved in multivesicular bodies (MVBs) formation and sorting of endosomal cargo proteins into MVBs. MVBs contain intraluminal vesicles (ILVs) that are generated by invagination and scission from the limiting membrane of the endosome and mostly are delivered to lysosomes enabling degradation of membrane proteins, such as stimulated growth factor receptors, lysosomal enzymes and
   5669..5686    +  CDS            9xHis (fragment): 9xHis affinity tag
   5696..5745    +  CDS            SET1 (fragment): solubility-enhancement tag derived from T7 phage gene 10B
   5753..5800    +  terminator     T7 terminator: transcription terminator for bacteriophage T7 RNA polymerase
>Addgene plasmid #180642 | pCA528 CHMP4C, residues 156-233, no Cys | addgene full sequence | sequence record 358646 | Addgene NGS Result
TGGCGAATGGG
[124 nt withheld, positions 12-135]
C
[91 nt withheld, positions 137-227]
A
[49 nt withheld, positions 229-277]
CCTTTGACGTTGGAGTCCACGTTCTTT
[37 nt withheld, positions 305-341]
ACCCTATCTCGGTCTATTCTTTTGATTTATAAGGGATTTTGCCGATTTCGGCCTATTGGTTAAAAAATGA
GCTGATTTAACAAAAATTTAACGCGAATTTTAACAAAATATTAACGCTTACAATTTAGGTGGCACTTTTC
GGGGAAATGTGCGCGGAACCCCTATTTGTTTATTTTTCTAAATACATTCAAATATGTATCCGCTCATGAA
TTAATTCTTAGAAAAACTCATCGAGCATCAAATGAAACTGCAATTTATTCATATCAGGATTATCAATACC
ATATTTTTGAAAAAGCCGTTTCTGTAATGAAGGAGAAAACTCACCGAGGCAGTTCCATAGGATGGCAAGA
TCCTGGTATCGGTCTGCGATTCCGACTCGTCCAACATCAATACAACCTATTAATTTCCCCTCGTCAAAAA
TAAGGTTATCAAGTGAGAAATCACCATGAGTGACGACTGAATCCGGTGAGAATGGCAAAAGTTTATGCAT
TTCTTTCCAGACTTGTTCAACAGGCCAGCCATTACGCTCGTCATCAAAATCACTCGCATCAACCAAACCG
TTATTCATTCGTGATTGCGCCTGAGCGAGACGAAATACGCGATCGCTGTTAAAAGGACAATTACAAACAG
GAATCGAATGCAACCGGCGCAGGAACACTGCCAGCGCATCAACAATATTTTCACCTGAATCAGGATATTC
TTCTAATACCTGGAATGCTGTTTTCCCGGGGATCGCAGTGGTGAGTAACCATGCATCATCAGGAGTACGG
ATAAAATGCTTGATGGTCGGAAGAGGCATAAATTCCGTCAGCCAGTTTAGTCTGACCATCTCATCTGTAA
CATCATTGGCAACGCTACCTTTGCCATGTTTCAGAAACAACTCTGGCGCATCGGGCTTCCCATACAATCG
ATAGATTGTCGCACCTGATTGCCCGACATTATCGCGAGCCCATTTATACCCATATAAATCAGCATCCATG
TTGGAATTTAATCGCGGCCTAGAGCAAGACGTTTCCCGTTGAATATGGCTCATAACACCCCTTGTATTAC
TGTTTATGTAAGCAGACAGTTTTATTGTTCATGACCAAAATCCCTTAACGTGAGTTTTCGTTCCACTGAG
CGTCAGACCCCGTAGAAAAGATCAAAGGATCTTCTTGAGATCCTTTTTTTCTGCGCGTAATCTGCTGCTT
GCAAACAAAAAAACCACCGCTACCAGCGGTGGTTTGTTTGCCGGATCAAGAGCTACCAACTCTTTTTCCG
AAGGTAACTGGCTTCAGCAGAGCGCAGATACCAAATACTGTCCTTCTAGTGTAGCCGTAGTTAGGCCACC
ACTTCAAGAACTCTGTAGCACCGCCTACATACCTCGCTCTGCTAATCCTGTTACCAGTGGCTGCTGCCAG
TGGCGATAAGTCGTGTCTTACCGGGTTGGACTCAAGACGATAGTTACCGGATAAGGCGCAGCGGTCGGGC
TGAACGGGGGGTTCGTGCACACAGCCCAGCTTGGAGCGAACGACCTACACCGAACTGAGATACCTACAGC
GTGAGCTATGAGAAAGCGCCACGCTTCCCGAAGGGAGAAAGGCGGACAGGTATCCGGTAAGCGGCAGGGT
CGGAACAGGAGAGCGCACGAGGGAGCTTCCAGGGGGAAACGCCTGGTATCTTTATAGTCCTGTCGGGTTT
CGCCACCTCTGACTTGAGCGTCGATTTTTGTGATGCTCGTCAGGGGGGCGGAGCCTATGGAAAAACGCCA
GCAACGCGGCCTTTTTACGGTTCCTGGCCTTTTGCTGGCCTTTTGCTCACATGTTCTTTCCTGCGTTATC
CCCTGATTCTGTGGATAACCGTATTACCGCCTTTGAGTGAGCTGATACCGCTCGCCGCAGCCGAACGACC
GAGCGCAGCGAGTCAGTGAGCGAGGAAGCGGAAGAGCGCCTGATGCGGTATTTTCTCCTTACGCATCTGT
GCGGTATTTCACACCGCAATGGTGCACTCTCAGTACAATCTGCTCTGATGCCGCATAGTTAAGCCAGTAT
ACACTCCGCTATCGCTACGTGACTGGGTCATGGCTGCGCCCCGACACCCGCCAACACCCGCTGACGCGCC
CTGACGGGCTTGTCTGCTCCCGGCATCCGCTTACAGACAAGCTGTGACCGTCTCCGGGAGCTGCATGTGT
CAGAGGTTTTCACCGTCATCACCGAAACGCGCGAGGCAGCTGCGGTAAAGCTCATCAGCGTGGTCGTGAA
GCGATTCACAGATGTCTGCCTGTTCATCCGCGTCCAGCTCGTTGAGTTTCTCCAGAAGCGTTAATGTCTG
GCTTCTGATAAAGCGGGCCATGTTAAGGGCGGTTTTTTCCTGTTTGGTCACTGATGCCTCCGTGTAAGGG
GGATTTCTGTTCATGGGGGTAATGATACCGATGAAACGAGAGAGGATGCTCACGATACGGGTTACTGATG
ATGAACATGCCCGGTTACTGGAACGTTGTGAGGGTAAACAACTGGCGGTATGGATGCGGCGGGACCAGAG
AAAAATCACTCAGGGTCAATGCCAGCGCTTCGTTAATACAGATGTAGGTGTTCCACAGGGTAGCCAGCAG
CATCCTGCGATGCAGATCCGGAACATAATGGTGCAGGGCGCTGACTTCCGCGTTTCCAGACTTTACGAAA
CACGGAAACCGAAGACCATTCATGTTGTTGCTCAGGTCGCAGACGTTTTGCAGCAGCAGTCGCTTCACGT
TCGCTCGCGTATCGGTGATTCATTCTGCTAACCAGTAAGGCAACCCCGCCAGCCTAGCCGGGTCCTCAAC
GACAGGAGCACGATCATGCGCACCCGTGGGGCCGCCATGCCGGCGATAATGGCCTGCTTCTCGCCGAAAC
GTTTGGTGGCGGGACCAGTGACGAAGGCTTGAGCGAGGGCGTGCAAGATTCCGAATACCGCAAGCGACAG
GCCGATCATCGTCGCGCTCCAGCGAAAGCGGTCCTCGCCGAAAATGACCCAGAGCGCTGCCGGCACCTGT
CCTACGAGTTGCATGATAAAGAAGACAGTCATAAGTGCGGCGACGATAGTCATGCCCCGCGCCCACCGGA
AGGAGCTGACTGGGTTGAAGGCTCTCAAGGGCATCGGTCGAGATCCCGGTGCCTAATGAGTGAGCTAACT
TACATTAATTGCGTTGCGCTCACTGCCCGCTTTCCAGTCGGGAAACCTGTCGTGCCAGCTGCATTAATGA
ATCGGCCAACGCGCGGGGAGAGGCGGTTTGCGTATTGGGCGCCAGGGTGGTTTTTCTTTTCACCAGTGAG
ACGGGCAACAGCTGATTGCCCTTCACCGCCTGGCCCTGAGAGAGTTGCAGCAAGCGGTCCACGCTGGTTT
GCCCCAGCAGGCGAAAATCCTGTTTGATGGTGGTTAACGGCGGGATATAACATGAGCTGTCTTCGGTATC
GTCGTATCCCACTACCGAGATATCCGCACCAACGCGCAGCCCGGACTCGGTAATGGCGCGCATTGCGCCC
AGCGCCATCTGATCGTTGGCAACCAGCATCGCAGTGGGAACGATGCCCTCATTCAGCATTTGCATGGTTT
GTTGAAAACCGGACATGGCACTCCAGTCGCCTTCCCGTTCCGCTATCGGCTGAATTTGATTGCGAGTGAG
ATATTTATGCCAGCCAGCCAGACGCAGACGCGCCGAGACAGAACTTAATGGGCCCGCTAACAGCGCGATT
TGCTGGTGACCCAATGCGACCAGATGCTCCACGCCCAGTCGCGTACCGTCTTCATGGGAGAAAATAATAC
TGTTGATGGGTGTCTGGTCAGAGACATCAAGAAATAACGCCGGAACATTAGTGCAGGCAGCTTCCACAGC
AATGGCATCCTGGTCATCCAGCGGATAGTTAATGATCAGCCCACTGACGCGTTGCGCGAGAAGATTGTGC
ACCGCCGCTTTACAGGCTTCGACGCCGCTTCGTTCTACCATCGACACCACCACGCTGGCACCCAGTTGAT
CGGCGCGAGATTTAATCGCCGCGACAATTTGCGACGGCGCGTGCAGGGCCAGACTGGAGGTGGCAACGCC
AATCAGCAACGACTGTTTGCCCGCCAGTTGTTGTGCCACGCGGTTGGGAATGTAATTCAGCTCCGCCATC
GCCGCTTCCACTTTTTCCCGCGTTTTCGCAGAAACGTGGCTGGCCTGGTTCACCACGCGGGAAACGGTCT
GATAAGAGACACCGGCATACTCTGCGACATCGTATAACGTTACTGGTTTCACATTCACCACCCTGAATTG
ACTCTCTTCCGGGCGCTATCATGCCATACCGCGAAAGGTTTTGCGCCATTCGATGGTGTCCGGGATCTCG
ACGCTCTCCCTTATGCGACTCCTGCATTAGGAAGCAGCCCAGTAGTAGGTTGAGGCCGTTGAGCACCGCC
GCCGCAAGGAATGGTGCATGCAAGGAGATGGCGCCCAACAGTCCCCCGGCCACGGGGCCTGCCACCATAC
CCACGCCGAAACAAGCGCTCATGAGCCCGAAGTGGCGAGCCCGATCTTCCCCATCGGTGATGTCGGCGAT
ATAGGCGCCAGCAACCGCACCTGTGGCGCCGGTGATGCCGGCCACGATGCGTCCGGCGTAGAGGATCGAG
ATCTCGATCCCGCGAAATTAATACGACTCACTATAGGGGAATTGTGAGCGGATAACAATTCCCCTCTAGA
AATAATTTTGTTTAACTTTAAGAAGGAGATATACATATGGGTCATCACCATCATCACCATGGTTCGGACT
CAGAAGTCAATCAAGAAGCTAAGCCAGAGGTCAAGCCAGAAGTCAAGCCTGAGACTCACATCAATTTAAA
GGTGTCCGATGGATCTTCAGAGATCTTCTTCAAGATCAAAAAGACCACTCCTTTAAGAAGGCTGATGGAA
GCGTTCGCTAAAAGACAGGGTAAGGAAATGGACTCCTTAAGATTCTTGTACGACGGTATTAGAATTCAAG
CTGATCAGACCCCTGAAGATTTGGACATGGAGGATAACGATATTATTGAGGCTCACAGAGAACAGATTGG
TGGTGGTGATGACTTTGATGAGGATGAGTTGATGGCAGAACTTGAAGAATTGGAACAGGAGGAATTAAAT
AAGAAGATGACAAATATCCGCCTTCCAAATGTGCCTTCCTCTTCTCTCCCAGCACAGCCAAATAGAAAAC
CAGGCATGTCGTCCACTGCACGTCGATCCCGAGCAGCATCTTCCCAGAGGGCAGAAGAAGAGGATGATGA
TATCAAACAATTGGCAGCTTGGGCTACCTAAGGATCCGAATTCGAGCTCCGTCGACAAGCTTGCGGCCGC
ACTCGAGCACCACCACCACCACCACTGAGATCCGGCTGCTAACAAAGCCCGAAAGGAAGCTGAGTTGGCT
GCTGCCACCGCTGAGCAATAACTAGCATAACCCCTTGGGGCCTCTAAACGGGTCTTGAGGGGTTTTTTGC
TGAAAGGAGGAACTATATCCGGAT
